>Addgene plasmid #184567 | pPbuCas13b-gRNA-1 | addgene full sequence | sequence record 374002 | Addgene NGS Result
CAGGCTCTGGGAGGCAGAATAAATGATCATATCGTCAATTATTACCTCCACGGGGAGAGCCTGAGCAAAC
TGGCCTCAGGCATTTGAGAAGCACACGGTCACACTGCTTCCGGTAGTCAATAAACCGGTAAACCAGCAAT
AGACATAAGCGGCTATTTAACGACCCTGCCCTGAACCGACGACCGGGTCGAATTTGCTTTCGAATTTCTG
CCATTCATCCGCTTATTATCACTTATTCAGGCGTAGCAACCAGGCGTTTAAGGGCACCAATAACTGCCTT
AAAAAAATTACGCCCCGCCCTGCCACTCATCGCAGTACTGTTGTAATTCATTAAGCATTCTGCCGACATG
GAAGCCATCACAAACGGCATGATGAACCTGAATCGCCAGCGGCATCAGCACCTTGTCGCCTTGCGTATAA
TATTTGCCCATGGTGAAAACGGGGGCGAAGAAGTTGTCCATATTGGCCACGTTTAAATCAAAACTGGTGA
AACTCACCCAGGGATTGGCTGAGACGAAAAACATATTCTCAATAAACCCTTTAGGGAAATAGGCCAGGTT
TTCACCGTAACACGCCACATCTTGCGAATATATGTGTAGAAACTGCCGGAAATCGTCGTGGTATTCACTC
CAGAGCGATGAAAACGTTTCAGTTTGCTCATGGAAAACGGTGTAACAAGGGTGAACACTATCCCATATCA
CCAGCTCACCGTCTTTCATTGCCATACGGAATTCCGGATGAGCATTCATCAGGCGGGCAAGAATGTGAAT
AAAGGCCGGATAAAACTTGTGCTTATTTTTCTTTACGGTCTTTAAAAAGGCCGTAATATCCAGCTGAACG
GTCTGGTTATAGGTACATTGAGCAACTGACTGAAATGCCTCAAAATGTTCTTTACGATGCCATTGGGATA
TATCAACGGTGGTATATCCAGTGATTTTTTTCTCCATTTTAGCTTCCTTAGCTCCTGAAAATCTCGATAA
CTCAAAAAATACGCCCGGTAGTGATCTTATTTCATTATGGTGAAAGTTGGAACCTCTTACGTGCCGATCA
ACGTCTCATTTTCGCCAAAAGTTGGCCCAGGGCTTCCCGGTATCAACAGGGACACCAGGATTTATTTATT
CTGCGAAGTGATCTTCCGTCACAGGTATTTATTCGGCGCAAAGTGCGTCGGGTGATGCTGCCAACTTACT
GATTTAGTGTATGATGGTGTTTTTGAGGTGCTCCAGTGGCTTCTGTTTCTATCAGCTGTCCCTCCTGTTC
AGCTACTGACGGGGTGGTGCGTAACGGCAAAAGCACCGCCGGACATCAGCGCTAGCGGAGTGTATACTGG
CTTACTATGTTGGCACTGATGAGGGTGTCAGTGAAGTGCTTCATGTGGCAGGAGAAAAAAGGCTGCACCG
GTGCGTCAGCAGAATATGTGATACAGGATATATTCCGCTTCCTCGCTCACTGACTCGCTACGCTCGGTCG
TTCGACTGCGGCGAGCGGAAATGGCTTACGAACGGGGCGGAGATTTCCTGGAAGATGCCAGGAAGATACT
TAACAGGGAAGTGAGAGGGCCGCGGCAAAGCCGTTTTTCCATAGGCTCCGCCCCCCTGACAAGCATCACG
AAATCTGACGCTCAAATCAGTGGTGGCGAAACCCGACAGGACTATAAAGATACCAGGCGTTTCCCCCTGG
CGGCTCCCTCGTGCGCTCTCCTGTTCCTGCCTTTCGGTTTACCGGTGTCATTCCGCTGTTATGGCCGCGT
TTGTCTCATTCCACGCCTGACACTCAGTTCCGGGTAGGCAGTTCGCTCCAAGCTGGACTGTATGCACGAA
CCCCCCGTTCAGTCCGACCGCTGCGCCTTATCCGGTAACTATCGTCTTGAGTCCAACCCGGAAAGACATG
CAAAAGCACCACTGGCAGCAGCCACTGGTAATTGATTTAGAGGAGTTAGTCTTGAAGTCATGCGCCGGTT
AAGGCTAAACTGAAAGGACAAGTTTTGGTGACTGCGCTCCTCCAAGCCAGTTACCTCGGTTCAAAGAGTT
GGTAGCTCAGAGAACCTTCGAAAAACCGCCCTGCAAGGCGGTTTTTTCGTTTTCAGAGCAAGAGATTACG
CGCAGACCAAAACGATCTCAAGAAGATCATCTTATTAATCAGATAAAATATTTCTAGATTTCAGTGCAAT
TTATCTCTTCAAATGTAGCACCTGAAGTCAGCCCCATACGATATAAGTTGTAATTCTCATGTTTGACAGC
TTATCATCGATAAGCTTTAATGCGGTAGTTTATCACAGTTAAATTGCTAACGCAGTCAGGCACCGTGTAT
GAAATCTAACAATGCGCTCATCGTCATCCTCGGCACCGTCACCCTGGATGCTGTAGGCATAGGCTTGGTT
TAATTGACAGCTAGCTCAGTCCTAGGTATAATGCTAGCGCTGAGTTGCATCTGCCTTCTTTTTGAAAGGT
AAAAACAACCGTCGCCGTCCAGCTCGACCAGGATGGGAAGTTGCATCTGCCTTCTTTTTGAAAGGTAAAA
ACAACATCGTCCATTCCGACAGCATCGCCAGTCACTATGGCGTGCTGCTAGCGCTATATGCGTTGATGCA
ATTTCTATGCGCACCCGTTCTCGGAGCACTGTCCGACCGCTTTGGCCGCCGCCCAGTCCTGCTCGCTTCG
CTACTTGGAGCCACTATCGACTACGCGATCATGGCGACCACACCCGTCCTGTGGATCCTCTACGCCGGAC
GCATCGTGGCCGGCATCACCGGCGCCACAGGTGCGGTTGCTGGCGCCTATATCGCCGACATCACCGATGG
GGAAGATCGGGCTCGCCACTTCGGGCTCATGAGCGCTTGTTTCGGCGTGGGTATGGTGGCAGGCCCCGTG
GCCGGGGGACTGTTGGGCGCCATCTCCTTGCATGCACCATTCCTTGCGGCGGCGGTGCTCAACGGCCTCA
ACCTACTACTGGGCTGCTTCCTAATGCAGGAGTCGCATAAGGGAGAGCGTCGACCGATGCCCTTGAGAGC
CTTCAACCCAGTCAGCTCCTTCCGGTGGGCGCGGGGCATGACTATCGTCGCCGCACTTATGACTGTCTTC
TTTATCATGCAACTCGTAGGACAGGTGCCGGCAGCGCTCTGGGTCATTTTCGGCGAGGACCGCTTTCGCT
GGAGCGCGACGATGATCGGCCTGTCGCTTGCGGTATTCGGAATCTTGCACGCCCTCGCTCAAGCCTTCGT
CACTGGTCCCGCCACCAAACGTTTCGGCGAGAAGCAGGCCATTATCGCCGGCATGGCGGCCGACGCGCTG
GGCTACGTCTTGCTGGCGTTCGCGACGCGAGGCTGGATGGCCTTCCCCATTATGATTCTTCTCGCTTCCG
GCGGCATCGGGATGCCCGCGTTGCAGGCCATGCTGTCCAGGCAGGTAGATGACGACCATCAGGGACAGCT
TCAAGGATCGCTCGCGGCTCTTACCAGCCTAACTTCGATCATTGGACCGCTGATCGTCACGGCGATTTAT
GCCGCCTCGGCGAGCACATGGAACGGGTTGGCATGGATTGTAGGCGCCGCCCTATACCTTGTCTGCCTCC
CCGCGTTGCGTCGCGGTGCATGGAGCCGGGCCACCTCGACCTGAATGGAAGCCGGCGGCACCTCGCTAAC
GGATTCACCACTCCAAGAATTGGAGCCAATCAATTCTTGCGGAGAACTGTGAATGCGCAAACCAACCCTT
GGCAGAACATATCCATCGCGTCCGCCATCTCCAGCAGCCGCACGCGGCGCATCTCGGGCAGCGTTGGGTC
CTGGCCACGGGTGCGCATGATCGTGCTCCTGTCGTTGAGGACCCGGCTAGGCTGGCGGGGTTGCCTTACT
GGTTAGCAGAATGAATCACCGATACGCGAGCGAACGTGAAGCGACTGCTGCTGCAAAACGTCTGCGACCT
GAGCAACAACATGAATGGTCTTCGGTTTCCGTGTTTCGTAAAGTCTGGAAACGCGGAAGTCCCCTACGTG
CTGCTGAAGTTGCCCGCAACAGAGAGTGGAACCAACCGGTGATACCACGATACTATGACTGAGAGTCAAC
GCCATGAGCGGCCTCATTTCTTATTCTGAGTTACAACAGTCCGCACCGCTGCCGGTAGCTCCTTCCGGTG
GGCGCGGGGCATGACTATCGTCGCCGCACTTATGACTGTCTTCTTTATCATGCAACTCGTAGGACAGGTG
CCGGCAGCGCCCAACAGTCCCCCGGCCACGGGGCCTGCCACCATACCCACGCCGAAACAAGCGCCCTGCA
CCATTATGTTCCGGATCTGCATCGCAGGATGCTGCTGGCTACCCTGTGGAACACCTACATCTGTATTAAC
GAAGCGCTAACCGTTTTTAT
Features (pLannotate 1.2.2; 14 found; start..end, strand, type, name):
    288..947     -  CDS            CmR: chloramphenicol acetyltransferase; cat; confers resistance to chloramphenicol
    948..1050    -  promoter       cat promoter: promoter of the E. coli cat gene encoding chloramphenicol acetyltransferase
   1171..1314    +  mobile_element IS1 (fragment): prokaryotic transposable element IS1
   1433..1488    -  rep_origin     RSF ori (fragment): Plasmids containing the RSF 1030 origin of replication can be propagated in E. coli cells that contain additional plasmids with compatible origins.
   1576..2121    -  rep_origin     p15A ori: Plasmids containing the medium-copy-number p15A origin of replication can be propagated in E. coli cells that contain a second plasmid with the ColE1 origin.
   2233..2261    +  promoter       tet promoter: E. coli promoter for tetracycline efflux protein gene
   2309..2380    +  CDS            TcR (fragment): tetracycline efflux protein; tet; confers resistance to tetracycline
   2384..2418    +  promoter       J23119 promoter: bacterial promoter (Registry of Standard Biological Parts BBa J23119)
   2460..2487    -  CDS            VN155(I152L) (fragment): improved N-terminal fragment of mVenus for use in bimolecular fluorescence complementation (BiFC) (Kodama and Hu, 2010)
   2526..3614    +  CDS            TcR (fragment): tetracycline efflux protein; tet; confers resistance to tetracycline
   3856..3981    -  CDS            YPB1_ECOLX (fragment): Protein predicted: Swiss-Prot protein existence level 4. From Escherichia coli.
   4117..4210    +  CDS            TcR (fragment): tetracycline efflux protein; tet; confers resistance to tetracycline
   4207..4264    -  CDS            TcR (fragment): tetracycline efflux protein; tet; confers resistance to tetracycline
   4251..4349    +  CDS            YPB2_ECOLX (fragment): Protein predicted: Swiss-Prot protein existence level 4. From Escherichia coli.
