[The description below was written by a language model from this plasmid's Addgene catalogue record and pLannotate feature annotations shown in this document.]
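Description:
pPbuCas13b-gRNA-1 is a small (about 4.4 kb) bacterial guide-RNA expression plasmid built on the pACYC184 backbone. It replicates from the p15A origin, which is compatible with ColE1-type plasmids and so allows it to be maintained alongside other constructs in the same E. coli cell. The catalogue entry lists it as high copy, although the p15A annotation describes that origin as medium copy. Selection is by chloramphenicol, through the chloramphenicol acetyltransferase gene and its native cat promoter. The tetracycline resistance gene of pACYC184 appears only as separated fragments because the insert sits within it, so it is presumably no longer functional. Other backbone remnants, such as an IS1 fragment, a short RSF-like origin match and predicted E. coli ORF fragments, are carried over from the parental vector.

The payload is a roughly 100 bp cassette in which the strong constitutive synthetic promoter J23119 drives a single-spacer CRISPR array for the Cas13b nuclease of Prevotella buccae. Spacer #1 was inserted through BsaI sites that were destroyed during cloning, and it directs the nuclease to the deGFP mRNA. The short feature annotated as an mVenus BiFC fragment just downstream of the promoter most likely reflects the GFP-derived spacer rather than any coding element. The plasmid does not encode the Cas13b protein itself, so the nuclease and the deGFP target must be supplied separately. The record associates it with work on predicting anti-CRISPR proteins and identifying an inhibitor of Cas13b nucleases, where a deGFP-targeting guide would provide a readout of RNA-targeting activity in bacterial settings.
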