Addgene plasmid #184567: pPbuCas13b-gRNA-1
Purpose: Constitutive expression of single-spacer CRISPR array with spacer #1 targeting deGFP mRNA for PbuCas13b in bacteria.
Depositing lab: Chase Beisel. Depositing organization: Helmholtz-Zentrum fuer Infektionsforschung (HZI). Publication: Anti-CRISPR prediction using deep learning reveals an inhibitor of Cas13b nucleases. Wandera KG, Alkhnbashi OS, Bassett HVI, Mitrofanov A, Hauns S, Migur A, Backofen R, Beisel CL. Mol Cell. 2022 May 24. pii: S1097-2765(22)00437-3. doi: 10.1016/j.molcel.2022.05.003. PubMed 35649413.
Backbone
  Vector backbone: pACYC184
  Backbone size w/o insert (bp): 4258
  Total vector size (bp): 4360
  Vector type: Bacterial Expression, CRISPR, Synthetic Biology
Growth in bacteria
  Bacterial resistance: Chloramphenicol, 25 μg/mL
  Growth temperature: 37°C
  Growth strain: DH5alpha
  Copy number: High Copy
Gene/Insert
  Gene/Insert name: Constitutive expression of single-spacer CRISPR array with spacer #1 targeting deGFP mRNA for PbuCas13b in bacteria.
  gRNA/shRNA sequence: UUCCCAUCCUGGUCGAGCUGGACGGCGACG
  Species: Prevotella buccae
  Promoter: J23119
  Cloning method: Restriction Enzyme; 5′ cloning site BsaI (destroyed during cloning); 3′ cloning site BsaI (destroyed during cloning)
  Sequencing primers: 5′ agcaagagattacgcgcaga; 3′ atcttccccatcggtgatgtc
Terms and licenses: Academic/Nonprofit Terms; Industry Terms: Not Available to Industry
How to cite: pPbuCas13b-gRNA-1 was a gift from Chase Beisel (Addgene plasmid # 184567 ; http://n2t.net/addgene:184567 ; RRID:Addgene_184567)
